Addgene plasmid #160037: control (pGS701)
Purpose: (Empty Backbone) pLV-A4-UCOE-EF1-3xHA-GFP-MCS-IRES-BLAS-2A-SNAP-WPRE-A2
Depositing lab: David Sabatini. Depositing organization: Whitehead Institute for Biomedical Research.
Backbone
  Vector backbone: pLV
  Vector type: Lentiviral
  Promoter: EF1
  Selectable markers: Blasticidin
Growth in bacteria
  Bacterial resistance: Ampicillin, 100 μg/mL
  Growth temperature: 30°C
  Growth strain: NEB Stable
  Copy number: Unknown
Terms and licenses: Academic/Nonprofit Terms; Industry Terms: Not Available to Industry
Depositor comments: Please note that the 1bp deletion (G3208) in the CBZ3 mRNA sequence is in a non-coding region and does not affect plasmid function.
How to cite: control (pGS701) was a gift from David Sabatini (Addgene plasmid # 160037 ; http://n2t.net/addgene:160037 ; RRID:Addgene_160037)
