[The description below was written by a language model from this plasmid's Addgene catalogue record and pLannotate feature annotations shown in this document.]
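Description:
control (pGS701) is an empty-backbone, third-generation-style self-inactivating lentiviral transfer plasmid built on a pLV backbone and intended as a control and cloning recipient for stable expression in mammalian cells. In bacteria it is maintained through a high-copy ColE1/pUC-type origin and selected with ampicillin via the bla gene. The viral portion begins with an RSV enhancer/promoter fused to a truncated HIV-1 5' LTR, which drives Tat-independent production of the genomic RNA in packaging cells. It is followed by the Ψ packaging signal with a partial gag sequence, the Rev response element for nuclear export, and the cPPT/CTS. The cassette is closed by a ΔU3 3' LTR and an SV40 polyadenylation signal.

Between these elements, the depositor's name string describes an A4-UCOE element (a ubiquitous chromatin opening element, generally included to resist transgene silencing) upstream of the EF1 promoter. The automated annotation does not label the UCOE or the A4/A2 elements, but it does detect the EF-1α core promoter and intron A segments. The promoter drives a bicistronic transcript. The first cistron encodes 3xHA-tagged superfolder GFP followed by a multiple cloning site, so inserted genes could be expressed as HA-GFP fusions, while the empty vector yields the tagged GFP alone. An EMCV IRES then directs translation of blasticidin S deaminase joined through a 2A peptide to SNAP-tag, giving drug selection plus a benzylguanine-labelable marker of transduced cells. A WPRE enhances transcript expression. The depositor notes a single-base deletion in a non-coding region that does not affect function. Both sequence records are the same length and carry identical features, differing only in their start coordinate. Several short fragment hits (TRE, small t antigen, TcR, oriP) are probably annotation artefacts or backbone remnants.
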