Features (pLannotate 1.2.2; 32 found; start..end, strand, type, name):
      1..181     +  LTR            5' LTR (truncated): truncated 5' long terminal repeat (LTR) from HIV-1
    228..353     +  misc_feature   HIV-1 Ψ: packaging signal of human immunodeficiency virus type 1
    337..700     +  CDS            HIV-1 gag (fragment): gag protein from human immunodeficiency virus 1; gag
    846..1079    +  misc_feature   RRE: The Rev response element (RRE) of HIV-1 allows for Rev-dependent mRNA export from the nucleus to the cytoplasm.
   1456..1556    +  CDS            Rev (fragment): human immunodeficiency virus 1 (HIV-1) Rev protein; rev; enhances nuclear export of unspliced and incompletely spliced viral mRNAs
   1570..1687    +  misc_feature   cPPT/CTS: central polypurine tract and central termination sequence of HIV-1
   1697..1714    +  promoter       tight TRE promoter (fragment): Tet-responsive promoter PTight, consisting of seven tet operator sequences followed by the minimal CMV promoter
   2713..2779    +  CDS            small t antigen (fragment): SV40 (simian virus 40) small t antigen
   2805..3016    +  promoter       EF-1α core promoter: core promoter for human elongation factor EF-1α
   3017..3126    +  intron         EF-1α intron A (fragment): intron upstream of the start codon of human EF-1α
   3760..3963    +  intron         EF-1α intron A: truncated intron upstream of the start codon of human EF-1α
   4062..4142    +  CDS            3xHA: three tandem HA epitope tags
   4152..4862    +  CDS            Superfolder GFP: Superfolder GFP is a basic (constitutively fluorescent) green fluorescent protein published in 2005, derived from Aequorea victoria. It is reported to be a very rapidly-maturing weak dimer.
   4997..5459    +  misc_feature   IRES: internal ribosome entry site (IRES) of the encephalomyocarditis virus (EMCV)
   5470..5865    +  CDS            BSD: blasticidin S deaminase; Aspergillus terreus BSD; confers resistance to blasticidin
   5941..6486    +  CDS            SNAP-tag®: human O6-alkylguanine-DNA-alkyltransferase variant that forms covalent bonds with benzylguanine derivatives fast-reacting variant, optimized for mammalian expression
   6523..7111    +  misc_feature   WPRE: woodchuck hepatitis virus posttranscriptional regulatory element
   7427..7495    +  CDS            nef (fragment): NEF_HV1Z2 - Experimental evidence at protein level: Swiss-Prot protein existence level 1. Extracellular Nef protein targets CD4(+) T-lymphocytes for apoptosis by interacting with CXCR4 surface receptors. From Human immunodeficiency virus type 1 group M subtype D (isolate Z2/CDC-Z34) (HIV-1).
   7497..7730    +  LTR            3' LTR (ΔU3): self-inactivating 3' long terminal repeat (LTR) from HIV-1
   7802..7923    +  polyA_signal   SV40 poly(A) signal: SV40 polyadenylation signal
   7943..8047    +  promoter       SV40 promoter (fragment): SV40 early promoter
   8395..8499    +  promoter       AmpR promoter: bla
   8500..9360    +  CDS            AmpR: β-lactamase; bla; confers resistance to ampicillin, carbenicillin, and related antibiotics
   9531..10119   +  rep_origin     ori: high-copy-number ColE1/pMB1/pBR322/pUC origin of replication
  10165..10291   -  CDS            TcR (fragment): tetracycline efflux protein; tet; confers resistance to tetracycline
  10292..10398   +  rep_origin     mini-oriP (fragment): internally truncated variant of the Epstein-Barr virus oriP replication origin (Tanaka et al., 1999)
  10408..10446   -  CDS            TcR (fragment): tetracycline efflux protein; tet; confers resistance to tetracycline
  10447..10468   +  protein_bind   CAP binding site: CAP binding activates transcription in the presence of cAMP. E. coli catabolite activator protein
  10483..10513   +  promoter       lac promoter: promoter for the E. coli lac operon
  10517..10539   +  protein_bind   lac operator (fragment): The lac repressor binds to the lac operator to inhibit transcription in E. coli. This inhibition can be relieved by adding lactose or isopropyl-β-D-thiogalactopyranoside (IPTG). lac repressor encoded by lacI
  10582..10600   +  promoter       T3 promoter: promoter for bacteriophage T3 RNA polymerase
  10628..10854   +  promoter       RSV promoter: Rous sarcoma virus enhancer/promoter
>Addgene plasmid #160037 | control (pGS701) | addgene full sequence | sequence record 319591 | Addgene NGS Result
GGGTCTCTCTGGTTAGACCAGATCTGAGCCTGGGAGCTCTCTGGCTAACTAGGGAACCCACTGCTTAAGC
CTCAATAAAGCTTGCCTTGAGTGCTTCAAGTAGTGTGTGCCCGTCTGTTGTGTGACTCTGGTAACTAGAG
ATCCCTCAGACCCTTTTAGTCAGTGTGGAAAATCTCTAGCAGTGGCGCCCGAACAGGGACTTGAAAGCGA
AAGGGAAACCAGAGGAGCTCTCTCGACGCAGGACTCGGCTTGCTGAAGCGCGCACGGCAAGAGGCGAGGG
GCGGCGACTGGTGAGTACGCCAAAAATTTTGACTAGCGGAGGCTAGAAGGAGAGAGATGGGTGCGAGAGC
GTCAGTATTAAGCGGGGGAGAATTAGATCGCGATGGGAAAAAATTCGGTTAAGGCCAGGGGGAAAGAAAA
AATATAAATTAAAACATATAGTATGGGCAAGCAGGGAGCTAGAACGATTCGCAGTTAATCCTGGCCTGTT
AGAAACATCAGAAGGCTGTAGACAAATACTGGGACAGCTACAACCATCCCTTCAGACAGGATCAGAAGAA
CTTAGATCATTATATAATACAGTAGCAACCCTCTATTGTGTGCATCAAAGGATAGAGATAAAAGACACCA
AGGAAGCTTTAGACAAGATAGAGGAAGAGCAAAACAAAAGTAAGACCACCGCACAGCAAGCGGCCGCTGA
TCTTCAGACCTGGAGGAGGAGATATGAGGGACAATTGGAGAAGTGAATTATATAAATATAAAGTAGTAAA
AATTGAACCATTAGGAGTAGCACCCACCAAGGCAAAGAGAAGAGTGGTGCAGAGAGAAAAAAGAGCAGTG
GGAATAGGAGCTTTGTTCCTTGGGTTCTTGGGAGCAGCAGGAAGCACTATGGGCGCAGCGTCAATGACGC
TGACGGTACAGGCCAGACAATTATTGTCTGGTATAGTGCAGCAGCAGAACAATTTGCTGAGGGCTATTGA
GGCGCAACAGCATCTGTTGCAACTCACAGTCTGGGGCATCAAGCAGCTCCAGGCAAGAATCCTGGCTGTG
GAAAGATACCTAAAGGATCAACAGCTCCTGGGGATTTGGGGTTGCTCTGGAAAACTCATTTGCACCACTG
CTGTGCCTTGGAATGCTAGTTGGAGTAATAAATCTCTGGAACAGATTTGGAATCACACGACCTGGATGGA
GTGGGACAGAGAAATTAACAATTACACAAGCTTAATACACTCCTTAATTGAAGAATCGCAAAACCAGCAA
GAAAAGAATGAACAAGAATTATTGGAATTAGATAAATGGGCAAGTTTGTGGAATTGGTTTAACATAACAA
ATTGGCTGTGGTATATAAAATTATTCATAATGATAGTAGGAGGCTTGGTAGGTTTAAGAATAGTTTTTGC
TGTACTTTCTATAGTGAATAGAGTTAGGCAGGGATATTCACCATTATCGTTTCAGACCCACCTCCCAACC
CCGAGGGGACCCGACAGGCCCGAAGGAATAGAAGAAGAAGGTGGAGAGAGAGACAGAGACAGATCCATTC
GATTAGTGAACGGATCTCGACGGTATCGGTTTTAAAAGAAAAGGGGGGATTGGGGGGTACAGTGCAGGGG
AAAGAATAGTAGACATAATAGCAACAGACATACAAACTAAAGAATTACAAAAACAAATTACAAAAATTCA
AAATTTTATCGATACCGTCGAGTTTACTCCCTATTCTAGACAAATGCTTGTCCTTCCTTCCTGTAACACA
GCCATTAAACCAGGAGCATCGCCCTTCCCCGGCCCTCAGGTAAGAGGACCAAATACCGTAGCCGTTTCCA
ATTTCAGTCCTTTAGCGCCACCTGGTGCTAACTACTCTATCACGCTTTTATCCAATAACTACCTTTGTAA
ATTTCCTTTCAAAAGTTCTGGCCGGGCGCGGTGGCTCACGCTTGTAATCCCAGCACTTTGTGAGGGGTCA
GGAGTTCGAGACATTAATAGGGAGGTGGTCCCTGCAGTTACGCCAATGATAACCCCCGCCAGAAAAATCT
TAGTAGCCTTCCCTTTTTGTTTTCCGTGCCCCAACTCGGCGGATTGACTCGGCCCCTTCCGGAAACACCC
GAATCAACTTCTAGTCAAATTATTGTTCACGCCGCAATGACCCACCCCTGGCCCGCGTCTGTGGAACTGA
CCCCTGGTGTACAGGAGAGTTCGCTGCTGAAAGTGGTCCCAAAGGGGTACTAGTTTTTAAGCTCCCAACT
CCCCCTCCCCCAGCGTCTGGAGGATTCCACACCCTCGCACCGCAGGGGCGAGGAAGTGGGCGGAGTCCGG
TTTTGGCGCCAGCCGCTGAGGCTGCCAAGCAGAAAAGCCACCGCTGAGGAGACTCCGGTCACTGTCCTCG
CCCCGCCTCCCCCTTCCCTCCCCTTGGGGACCACCGGGCGCCACGCCGCGAACGGTAAGTGCCGCGGTCG
TCGGCGCCTCCGCCCTCCCCCTAGGGCCCCAATTCCCAGCGGGCGCGGCGCGCGGCCCCTCCCCCCGCCG
GGCGCGCGCCCGCTGCCCCGCCCTTCGTGGCCGCCCGGCGTGGGCGGTGCCACCCCTCCCCCCGGCGGCC
CCGCGCGCAGCTCCCGGCTCCCTCCCCCTTCGGATGTGGCTTGAGCTGTAGCGCGGAGTTTAATTAAAAT
CGCGTACCGTCGACCTCGACGGATCGGGAGATCTCGACCGAGCTTTGCAAAGATGGATAAAGTTTTAAAC
AGAGAGGAATCTTTGCAGCTAATGGACCTTCTAGGTCTTGAAAGGAGTGGGAATTGGCTCCGGTGCCCGT
CAGTGGGCAGAGCGCACATCGCCCACAGTCCCCGAGAAGTTGGGGGGAGGGGTCGGCAATTGAACCGGTG
CCTAGAGAAGGTGGCGCGGGGTAAACTGGGAAAGTGATGTCGTGTACTGGCTCCGCCTTTTTCCCGAGGG
TGGGGGAGAACCGTATATAAGTGCAGTAGTCGCCGTGAACGTTCTTTTTCGCAACGGGTTTGCCGCCAGA
ACACAGGTAAGTGCCGTGTGTGGTTCCCGCGGGCCTGGCCTCTTTACGGGTTATGGCCCTTGCGTGCCTT
GAATTACTTCCACCTGGCTGCAGTACGTGATTCTTGATCCCGAGCTTCGGGTTGGAAGTGGGTGGGAGAG
TTCGAGGCCTTGCGCTTAAGGAGCCCCTTCGCCTCGTGCTTGAGTTGAGGCCTGGCCTGGGCGCTGGGGC
CGCCGCGTGCGAATCTGGTGGCACCTTCGCGCCTGTCTCGCTGCTTTCGATAAGTCTCTAGCCATTTAAA
ATTTTTGATGACCTGCTGCGACGCTTTTTTTCTGGCAAGATAGTCTTGTAAATGCGGGCCAAGATCGATC
TGCACACTGGTATTTCGGTTTTTGGGGCCGCGGGCGGCGACGGGGCCCGTGCGTCCCAGCGCACATGTTC
GGCGAGGCGGGGCCTGCGAGCGCGGCCACCGAGAATCGGACGGGGGTAGTCTCAAGCTGGCCGGCCTGCT
CTGGTGCCTGGCCTCGCGCCGCCGTGTATCGCCCCGCCCTGGGCGGCAAGGCTGGCCCGGTCGGCACCAG
TTGCGTGAGCGGAAAGATGGCCGCTTCCCGGCCCTGCTGCAGGGAGCTCAAAATGGAGGACGCGGCGCTC
GGGAGAGCGGGCGGGTGAGTCACCCACACAAAGGAAAAGGGCCTTTCCGTCCTCAGCCGTCGCTTCATGT
GACTCCACGGAGTACCGGGCGCCGTCCAGGCACCTCGATTAGTTCTCGATCGAGCTTTTGGAGTACGTCG
TCTTTAGGTTGGGGGGAGGGGTTTTATGCGATGGAGTTTCCCCACACTGAGTGGGTGGAGACTGAAGTTA
GGCCAGCTTGGCACTTGATGTAATTCTCCTTGGAATTTGCCCTTTTTGAGTTTGGATCTTGGTTCATTCT
CAAGCCTCAGACAGTGGTTCAAAGTTTTTTTCTTCCATTTCAGGTGTCGTGAGGAATTAGCTTGACCAAG
CTTGGTACCGAGCTCGGATCCACTAGTAACGGCCGCCAGTGTGCTGGAATTATCACAAGGCCGCCACCAT
GTACCCATACGATGTTCCAGATTACGCTTATCCCTACGACGTGCCTGATTATGCATACCCATATGATGTC
CCCGACTATGCCGGCGGATCAAGTAAGGGGGAGGAGCTGTTTACGGGTGTAGTACCCATACTTGTCGAAC
TGGACGGTGATGTTAATGGACATAAGTTTAGTGTCAGAGGGGAAGGGGAAGGGGATGCAACGAATGGAAA
GCTGACGCTCAAGTTCATCTGTACAACTGGCAAACTCCCGGTGCCTTGGCCAACTCTCGTAACCACATTG
ACATACGGAGTCCAGTGCTTTAGTAGGTATCCGGATCATATGAAGCAGCATGATTTCTTTAAGTCAGCCA
TGCCAGAGGGTTATGTCCAGGAACGAACTATCAGTTTTAAGGATGATGGAACGTACAAAACTCGAGCAGA
AGTCAAGTTCGAAGGCGATACTTTGGTAAACCGCATAGAACTCAAAGGGATCGACTTCAAAGAAGATGGA
AACATACTGGGCCATAAACTGGAATATAACTTTAACTCCCACAATGTTTACATCACTGCCGATAAGCAGA
AGAACGGTATTAAGGCCAATTTTAAGATTAGGCATAATGTAGAAGATGGGTCAGTTCAATTGGCGGATCA
TTATCAGCAAAACACGCCGATAGGAGACGGTCCCGTGCTTCTCCCAGACAACCACTATCTTAGCACACAG
TCTAAGCTGAGTAAGGACCCTAATGAGAAGAGGGATCACATGGTACTTCTGGAATTTGTTACGGCGGCAG
GTATCACCCACGGTATGGATGAACTCTACAAGGGTGGTGGTTCTGGAGGCGGCGGATCACGCGTTGCAGT
TTAAACTAACGTTACTGGCCGAAGCCGCTTGGAATAAGGCCGGTGTGCGTTTGTCTATATGTTATTTTCC
ACCATATTGCCGTCTTTTGGCAATGTGAGGGCCCGGAAACCTGGCCCTGTCTTCTTGACGAGCATTCCTA
GGGGTCTTTCCCCTCTCGCCAAAGGAATGCAAGGTCTGTTGAATGTCGTGAAGGAAGCAGTTCCTCTGGA
AGCTTCTTGAAGACAAACAACGTCTGTAGCGACCCTTTGCAGGCAGCGGAACCCCCCACCTGGCGACAGG
TGCCTCTGCGGCCAAAAGCCACGTGTATAAGATACACCTGCAAAGGCGGCACAACCCCAGTGCCACGTTG
TGAGTTGGATAGTTGTGGAAAGAGTCAAATGGCTCTCCTCAAGCGTATTCAACAAGGGGCTGAAGGATGC
CCAGAAGGTACCCCATTGTATGGGATCTGATCTGGGGCCTCGGTGCACATGCTTTACATGTGTTTAGTCG
AGGTTAAAAAAACGTCTAGGCCCCCCGAACCACGGGGACGTGGTTTTCCTTTGAAAAACACGATGATAAT
ATGGCCACAATGGCCAAGCCTTTGTCTCAAGAAGAATCCACCCTCATTGAAAGAGCAACGGCTACAATCA
ACAGCATCCCCATCTCTGAAGACTACAGCGTCGCCAGCGCAGCTCTCTCTAGCGACGGCCGCATCTTCAC
TGGTGTCAATGTATATCATTTTACTGGGGGACCTTGTGCAGAACTCGTGGTGCTGGGCACTGCTGCTGCT
GCGGCAGCTGGCAACCTGACTTGTATCGTCGCGATCGGAAATGAGAACAGGGGCATCTTGAGCCCCTGCG
GACGGTGCCGACAGGTGCTTCTCGATCTGCATCCTGGGATCAAAGCCATAGTGAAGGACAGTGATGGACA
GCCGACGGCAGTTGGGATTCGTGAATTGCTGCCCTCTGGTTATGTGTGGGAGGGCGGATCCGGCGCAACA
AACTTCTCTCTGCTGAAACAAGCCGGAGATGTCGAAGAGAATCCTGGACCGGGATCCGGCATGGACAAAG
ACTGCGAAATGAAGCGCACCACCCTGGATAGCCCTCTGGGCAAGCTGGAACTGTCTGGGTGCGAACAGGG
CCTGCACCGTATCATCTTCCTGGGCAAAGGAACATCTGCCGCCGACGCCGTGGAAGTGCCTGCCCCAGCC
GCCGTGCTGGGCGGACCAGAGCCACTGATGCAGGCCACCGCCTGGCTCAACGCCTACTTTCACCAGCCTG
AGGCCATCGAGGAGTTCCCTGTGCCAGCCCTGCACCACCCAGTGTTCCAGCAGGAGAGCTTTACCCGCCA
GGTGCTGTGGAAACTGCTGAAAGTGGTGAAGTTCGGAGAGGTCATCAGCTACAGCCACCTGGCCGCCCTG
GCCGGCAATCCCGCCGCCACCGCCGCCGTGAAAACCGCCCTGAGCGGAAATCCCGTGCCCATTCTGATCC
CCTGCCACCGGGTGGTGCAGGGCGACCTGGACGTGGGGGGCTACGAGGGCGGGCTCGCCGTGAAAGAGTG
GCTGCTGGCCCACGAGGGCCACAGACTGGGCAAGCCTGGGCTGGGTGGCGGGAGCCCAAAGAAGAAGCGG
AAGGTGTAGCGGAATCAACCTCTGGATTACAAAATTTGTGAAAGATTGACTGGTATTCTTAACTATGTTG
CTCCTTTTACGCTATGTGGATACGCTGCTTTAATGCCTTTGTATCATGCTATTGCTTCCCGTATGGCTTT
CATTTTCTCCTCCTTGTATAAATCCTGGTTGCTGTCTCTTTATGAGGAGTTGTGGCCCGTTGTCAGGCAA
CGTGGCGTGGTGTGCACTGTGTTTGCTGACGCAACCCCCACTGGTTGGGGCATTGCCACCACCTGTCAGC
TCCTTTCCGGAACTTTCGCTTTCCCCCTCCCTATTGCCACGGCGGAACTCATCGCCGCCTGCCTTGCCCG
CTGCTGGACAGGGGCTCGGCTGTTGGGCACTGACAATTCCGTGGTGTTGTCGGGGAAATCATCGTCCTTT
CCTTGGCTGCTCGCCTATGTTGCCACCTGGATTCTGCGCGGGACGTCCTTCTGCTACGTCCCTTCGGCCC
TCAATCCAGCGGACCTTCCTTCCCGCGGCCTGCTGCCGGCTCTGCGGCCTCTTCCGCGTCTTCGCCTTCG
CCCTCAGACGAGTCGGATCTCCCTTTGGGCCGCCTCCCCGCATCGATACCGAGCGCTGCTCGAGGTACGC
CAACAGAGCGAGATTCCGTCTCAAAGAAAAAAAAAGTAATGAAATGAATAAAATGAGTCCTAGAGCCAGT
AAATGTCGTAAATGTCTCAGCTAGTCAGGTAGTAAAAGGTCTCAACTAGGCAGTGGCAGAGCAGGATTCA
AATTCAGGGCTGTTGTGATGCCTCCGCAGACTCTGAGCGCCACCTGGTGGTAATTTGTCTGTGCCTCTTC
TGACGTTGAAGAACAGCAACTAACACACTAACACGGCATTTACTATGGGCCAGCCATTGTTCTAATGTTA
ACTGTGGTACCTTTAAGACCAATGACTTACAAGGCAGCTGTAGATCTTAGCCACTTTTTAAAAGAAAAGG
GGGGACTGGAAGGGCTAATTCACTCCCAACGAAGACAAGATCTGCTTTTTGCTTGTACTGGGTCTCTCTG
GTTAGACCAGATCTGAGCCTGGGAGCTCTCTGGCTAACTAGGGAACCCACTGCTTAAGCCTCAATAAAGC
TTGCCTTGAGTGCTTCAAGTAGTGTGTGCCCGTCTGTTGTGTGACTCTGGTAACTAGAGATCCCTCAGAC
CCTTTTAGTCAGTGTGGAAAATCTCTAGCAGTAGTAGTTCATGTCATCTTATTATTCAGTATTTATAACT
TGCAAAGAAATGAATATCAGAGAGTGAGAGGAACTTGTTTATTGCAGCTTATAATGGTTACAAATAAAGC
AATAGCATCACAAATTTCACAAATAAAGCATTTTTTTCACTGCATTCTAGTTGTGGTTTGTCCAAACTCA
TCAATGTATCTTATCATGTCTGGCTCTAGCTATCCCGCCCCTAACTCCGCCCATCCCGCCCCTAACTCCG
CCCAGTTCCGCCCATTCTCCGCCCCATGGCTGACTAATTTTTTTTATTTATGCAGAGGCCGAGGCCGGAT
CCCTTGAGTGGCTTTCATCCTGGAGCAGACTTTGCAGTCTGTGGACTGCAACACAACATTGCCTTTATGT
GTAACTCTTGGCTGAAGCTCTTACACCAATGCTGGGGGACATGTACCTCCCAGGGGCCCAGGAAGACTAC
GGGAGGCTACACCAACGTCAATCAGAGGGGCCTGTGTAGCTACCGATAAGCGGACCCTCAAGAGGGCATT
AGCAATAGTGTTTATAAGGCCCCCTTGTTAATTCTTGAAGACGAAAGGGCCTCGTGATACGCCTATTTTT
ATAGGTTAATGTCATGATAATAATGGTTTCTTAGACGTCAGGTGGCACTTTTCGGGGAAATGTGCGCGGA
ACCCCTATTTGTTTATTTTTCTAAATACATTCAAATATGTATCCGCTCATGAGACAATAACCCTGATAAA
TGCTTCAATAATATTGAAAAAGGAAGAGTATGAGTATTCAACATTTCCGTGTCGCCCTTATTCCCTTTTT
TGCGGCATTTTGCCTTCCTGTTTTTGCTCACCCAGAAACGCTGGTGAAAGTAAAAGATGCTGAAGATCAG
TTGGGTGCACGAGTGGGTTACATCGAACTGGATCTCAACAGCGGTAAGATCCTTGAGAGTTTTCGCCCCG
AAGAACGTTTTCCAATGATGAGCACTTTTAAAGTTCTGCTATGTGGCGCGGTATTATCCCGTGTTGACGC
CGGGCAAGAGCAACTCGGTCGCCGCATACACTATTCTCAGAATGACTTGGTTGAGTACTCACCAGTCACA
GAAAAGCATCTTACGGATGGCATGACAGTAAGAGAATTATGCAGTGCTGCCATAACCATGAGTGATAACA
CTGCGGCCAACTTACTTCTGACAACGATCGGAGGACCGAAGGAGCTAACCGCTTTTTTGCACAACATGGG
GGATCATGTAACTCGCCTTGATCGTTGGGAACCGGAGCTGAATGAAGCCATACCAAACGACGAGCGTGAC
ACCACGATGCCTGCAGCAATGGCAACAACGTTGCGCAAACTATTAACTGGCGAACTACTTACTCTAGCTT
CCCGGCAACAATTAATAGACTGGATGGAGGCGGATAAAGTTGCAGGACCACTTCTGCGCTCGGCCCTTCC
GGCTGGCTGGTTTATTGCTGATAAATCTGGAGCCGGTGAGCGTGGGTCTCGCGGTATCATTGCAGCACTG
GGGCCAGATGGTAAGCCCTCCCGTATCGTAGTTATCTACACGACGGGGAGTCAGGCAACTATGGATGAAC
GAAATAGACAGATCGCTGAGATAGGTGCCTCACTGATTAAGCATTGGTAACTGTCAGACCAAGTTTACTC
ATATATACTTTAGATTGATTTAAAACTTCATTTTTAATTTAAAAGGATCTAGGTGAAGATCCTTTTTGAT
AATCTCATGACCAAAATCCCTTAACGTGAGTTTTCGTTCCACTGAGCGTCAGACCCCGTAGAAAAGATCA
AAGGATCTTCTTGAGATCCTTTTTTTCTGCGCGTAATCTGCTGCTTGCAAACAAAAAAACCACCGCTACC
AGCGGTGGTTTGTTTGCCGGATCAAGAGCTACCAACTCTTTTTCCGAAGGTAACTGGCTTCAGCAGAGCG
CAGATACCAAATACTGTCCTTCTAGTGTAGCCGTAGTTAGGCCACCACTTCAAGAACTCTGTAGCACCGC
CTACATACCTCGCTCTGCTAATCCTGTTACCAGTGGCTGCTGCCAGTGGCGATAAGTCGTGTCTTACCGG
GTTGGACTCAAGACGATAGTTACCGGATAAGGCGCAGCGGTCGGGCTGAACGGGGGGTTCGTGCACACAG
CCCAGCTTGGAGCGAACGACCTACACCGAACTGAGATACCTACAGCGTGAGCTATGAGAAAGCGCCACGC
TTCCCGAAGGGAGAAAGGCGGACAGGTATCCGGTAAGCGGCAGGGTCGGAACAGGAGAGCGCACGAGGGA
GCTTCCAGGGGGAAACGCCTGGTATCTTTATAGTCCTGTCGGGTTTCGCCACCTCTGACTTGAGCGTCGA
TTTTTGTGATGCTCGTCAGGGGGGCGGAGCCTATGGAAAAACGCCAGCAACGCGGCCTTTTTACGGTTCC
TGGCCTTTTGCTGGCCTTGAAGCTGTCCCTGATGGTCGTCATCTACCTGCCTGGACAGCATGGCCTGCAA
CGCGGGCATCCCGATGCCGCCGGAAGCGAGAAGAATCATAATGGGGAAGGCCATCCAGCCTCGCGTCGCG
ATAACCCTAATTCGATAGCATATGCTTCCCGTTGGGTAACATATGCTATTGAATTAGGGTTAGTCTGGAT
AGTATATACTACTACCCGGGAAGCATATGCTACCCGTTTAGGGTTCACCGGTGATGCCGGCCACGATGCG
TCCGGCGTAGAGGATCTAATGTGAGTTAGCTCACTCATTAGGCACCCCAGGCTTTACACTTTATGCTTCC
GGCTCGTATGTTGTGTGGAATTGTGAGCGGATAACAATTTCACACAGGAAACAGCTATGACCATGATTAC
GCCAAGCGCGCAATTAACCCTCACTAAAGGGAACAAAAGCTGGAGCTGCAAGCTTAATGTAGTCTTATGC
AATACTCTTGTAGTCTTGCAACATGGTAACGATGAGTTAGCAACATGCCTTACAAGGAGAGAAAAAGCAC
CGTGCATGCCGATTGGTGGAAGTAAGGTGGTACGATCGTGCCTTATTAGGAAGGCAACAGACGGGTCTGA
CATGGATTGGACGAACCACTGAATTGCCGCATTGCAGAGATATTGTATTTAAGTGCCTAGCTCGATACAT
AAAC
