Features (pLannotate 1.2.2; 32 found; start..end, strand, type, name):
      4..110     +  rep_origin     mini-oriP (fragment): internally truncated variant of the Epstein-Barr virus oriP replication origin (Tanaka et al., 1999)
    120..158     -  CDS            TcR (fragment): tetracycline efflux protein; tet; confers resistance to tetracycline
    159..180     +  protein_bind   CAP binding site: CAP binding activates transcription in the presence of cAMP. E. coli catabolite activator protein
    195..225     +  promoter       lac promoter: promoter for the E. coli lac operon
    229..251     +  protein_bind   lac operator (fragment): The lac repressor binds to the lac operator to inhibit transcription in E. coli. This inhibition can be relieved by adding lactose or isopropyl-β-D-thiogalactopyranoside (IPTG). lac repressor encoded by lacI
    294..312     +  promoter       T3 promoter: promoter for bacteriophage T3 RNA polymerase
    340..566     +  promoter       RSV promoter: Rous sarcoma virus enhancer/promoter
    567..747     +  LTR            5' LTR (truncated): truncated 5' long terminal repeat (LTR) from HIV-1
    794..919     +  misc_feature   HIV-1 Ψ: packaging signal of human immunodeficiency virus type 1
    903..1266    +  CDS            HIV-1 gag (fragment): gag protein from human immunodeficiency virus 1; gag
   1412..1645    +  misc_feature   RRE: The Rev response element (RRE) of HIV-1 allows for Rev-dependent mRNA export from the nucleus to the cytoplasm.
   2022..2122    +  CDS            Rev (fragment): human immunodeficiency virus 1 (HIV-1) Rev protein; rev; enhances nuclear export of unspliced and incompletely spliced viral mRNAs
   2136..2253    +  misc_feature   cPPT/CTS: central polypurine tract and central termination sequence of HIV-1
   2263..2280    +  promoter       tight TRE promoter (fragment): Tet-responsive promoter PTight, consisting of seven tet operator sequences followed by the minimal CMV promoter
   3277..3343    +  CDS            small t antigen (fragment): SV40 (simian virus 40) small t antigen
   3369..3580    +  promoter       EF-1α core promoter: core promoter for human elongation factor EF-1α
   3581..3690    +  intron         EF-1α intron A (fragment): intron upstream of the start codon of human EF-1α
   4323..4526    +  intron         EF-1α intron A: truncated intron upstream of the start codon of human EF-1α
   4625..4705    +  CDS            3xHA: three tandem HA epitope tags
   4715..5425    +  CDS            Superfolder GFP: Superfolder GFP is a basic (constitutively fluorescent) green fluorescent protein published in 2005, derived from Aequorea victoria. It is reported to be a very rapidly-maturing weak dimer.
   5560..6022    +  misc_feature   IRES: internal ribosome entry site (IRES) of the encephalomyocarditis virus (EMCV)
   6033..6428    +  CDS            BSD: blasticidin S deaminase; Aspergillus terreus BSD; confers resistance to blasticidin
   6504..7049    +  CDS            SNAP-tag®: human O6-alkylguanine-DNA-alkyltransferase variant that forms covalent bonds with benzylguanine derivatives fast-reacting variant, optimized for mammalian expression
   7086..7674    +  misc_feature   WPRE: woodchuck hepatitis virus posttranscriptional regulatory element
   7990..8058    +  CDS            nef (fragment): NEF_HV1Z2 - Experimental evidence at protein level: Swiss-Prot protein existence level 1. Extracellular Nef protein targets CD4(+) T-lymphocytes for apoptosis by interacting with CXCR4 surface receptors. From Human immunodeficiency virus type 1 group M subtype D (isolate Z2/CDC-Z34) (HIV-1).
   8060..8293    +  LTR            3' LTR (ΔU3): self-inactivating 3' long terminal repeat (LTR) from HIV-1
   8365..8486    +  polyA_signal   SV40 poly(A) signal: SV40 polyadenylation signal
   8506..8610    +  promoter       SV40 promoter (fragment): SV40 early promoter
   8958..9062    +  promoter       AmpR promoter: bla
   9063..9923    +  CDS            AmpR: β-lactamase; bla; confers resistance to ampicillin, carbenicillin, and related antibiotics
  10094..10682   +  rep_origin     ori: high-copy-number ColE1/pMB1/pBR322/pUC origin of replication
  10733..3       -  CDS            TcR (fragment) (across the origin): tetracycline efflux protein; tet; confers resistance to tetracycline
>Addgene plasmid #160037 | control (pGS701) | depositor full sequence | sequence record 323174 | Depositor's Sequence
CGATAACCCTAATTCGATAGCATATGCTTCCCGTTGGGTAACATATGCTATTGAATTAGGGTTAGTCTGG
ATAGTATATACTACTACCCGGGAAGCATATGCTACCCGTTTAGGGTTCACCGGTGATGCCGGCCACGATG
CGTCCGGCGTAGAGGATCTAATGTGAGTTAGCTCACTCATTAGGCACCCCAGGCTTTACACTTTATGCTT
CCGGCTCGTATGTTGTGTGGAATTGTGAGCGGATAACAATTTCACACAGGAAACAGCTATGACCATGATT
ACGCCAAGCGCGCAATTAACCCTCACTAAAGGGAACAAAAGCTGGAGCTGCAAGCTTAATGTAGTCTTAT
GCAATACTCTTGTAGTCTTGCAACATGGTAACGATGAGTTAGCAACATGCCTTACAAGGAGAGAAAAAGC
ACCGTGCATGCCGATTGGTGGAAGTAAGGTGGTACGATCGTGCCTTATTAGGAAGGCAACAGACGGGTCT
GACATGGATTGGACGAACCACTGAATTGCCGCATTGCAGAGATATTGTATTTAAGTGCCTAGCTCGATAC
ATAAACGGGTCTCTCTGGTTAGACCAGATCTGAGCCTGGGAGCTCTCTGGCTAACTAGGGAACCCACTGC
TTAAGCCTCAATAAAGCTTGCCTTGAGTGCTTCAAGTAGTGTGTGCCCGTCTGTTGTGTGACTCTGGTAA
CTAGAGATCCCTCAGACCCTTTTAGTCAGTGTGGAAAATCTCTAGCAGTGGCGCCCGAACAGGGACTTGA
AAGCGAAAGGGAAACCAGAGGAGCTCTCTCGACGCAGGACTCGGCTTGCTGAAGCGCGCACGGCAAGAGG
CGAGGGGCGGCGACTGGTGAGTACGCCAAAAATTTTGACTAGCGGAGGCTAGAAGGAGAGAGATGGGTGC
GAGAGCGTCAGTATTAAGCGGGGGAGAATTAGATCGCGATGGGAAAAAATTCGGTTAAGGCCAGGGGGAA
AGAAAAAATATAAATTAAAACATATAGTATGGGCAAGCAGGGAGCTAGAACGATTCGCAGTTAATCCTGG
CCTGTTAGAAACATCAGAAGGCTGTAGACAAATACTGGGACAGCTACAACCATCCCTTCAGACAGGATCA
GAAGAACTTAGATCATTATATAATACAGTAGCAACCCTCTATTGTGTGCATCAAAGGATAGAGATAAAAG
ACACCAAGGAAGCTTTAGACAAGATAGAGGAAGAGCAAAACAAAAGTAAGACCACCGCACAGCAAGCGGC
CGCTGATCTTCAGACCTGGAGGAGGAGATATGAGGGACAATTGGAGAAGTGAATTATATAAATATAAAGT
AGTAAAAATTGAACCATTAGGAGTAGCACCCACCAAGGCAAAGAGAAGAGTGGTGCAGAGAGAAAAAAGA
GCAGTGGGAATAGGAGCTTTGTTCCTTGGGTTCTTGGGAGCAGCAGGAAGCACTATGGGCGCAGCGTCAA
TGACGCTGACGGTACAGGCCAGACAATTATTGTCTGGTATAGTGCAGCAGCAGAACAATTTGCTGAGGGC
TATTGAGGCGCAACAGCATCTGTTGCAACTCACAGTCTGGGGCATCAAGCAGCTCCAGGCAAGAATCCTG
GCTGTGGAAAGATACCTAAAGGATCAACAGCTCCTGGGGATTTGGGGTTGCTCTGGAAAACTCATTTGCA
CCACTGCTGTGCCTTGGAATGCTAGTTGGAGTAATAAATCTCTGGAACAGATTTGGAATCACACGACCTG
GATGGAGTGGGACAGAGAAATTAACAATTACACAAGCTTAATACACTCCTTAATTGAAGAATCGCAAAAC
CAGCAAGAAAAGAATGAACAAGAATTATTGGAATTAGATAAATGGGCAAGTTTGTGGAATTGGTTTAACA
TAACAAATTGGCTGTGGTATATAAAATTATTCATAATGATAGTAGGAGGCTTGGTAGGTTTAAGAATAGT
TTTTGCTGTACTTTCTATAGTGAATAGAGTTAGGCAGGGATATTCACCATTATCGTTTCAGACCCACCTC
CCAACCCCGAGGGGACCCGACAGGCCCGAAGGAATAGAAGAAGAAGGTGGAGAGAGAGACAGAGACAGAT
CCATTCGATTAGTGAACGGATCTCGACGGTATCGGTTTTAAAAGAAAAGGGGGGATTGGGGGGTACAGTG
CAGGGGAAAGAATAGTAGACATAATAGCAACAGACATACAAACTAAAGAATTACAAAAACAAATTACAAA
AATTCAAAATTTTATCGATACCGTCGAGTTTACTCCCTATTCTAGACAAATGCTTGTCCTTCCTTCCTGT
AACACAGCCATTAAACCAGGAGCATCGCCCTTCCCCGGCCCTCAGGTAAGAGGACCAAATACCGTAGCCG
TTTCCAATTTCAGTCCTTTAGCGCCACCTGGTGCTAACTACTCTATCACGCTTTTATCCAATAACTACCT
TTGTAAATTTCCTTTCAAAAGTTCTGGCCGGGCGCGGTGGCTCACGCTTGTAATCCCAGCACTTTGTGAG
GGGTCAGGAGTTCGAGACATTAATAGGGAGGTGGTCCCTGCAGTTACGCCAATGATAACCCCCGCCAGAA
AAATCTTAGTAGCCTTCCCTTTTTGTTTTCCGTGCCCCAACTCGGCGGATTGACTCGGCCCCTTCCGGAA
ACACCCGAATCAACTTCTAGTCAAATTATTGTTCACGCCGCAATGACCCACCCCTGGCCCGCGTCTGTGG
AACTGACCCCTGGTGTACAGGAGAGTTCGCTGCTGAAAGTGGTCCCAAAGGGGTACTAGTTTTTAAGCTC
CCAACTCCCCCTCCCCCAGCGTCTGGAGGATTCCACACCCTCGCACCGCAGGGGCGAGGAAGTGGGCGGA
GTCCGGTTTTGGCGCCAGCCGCTGAGGCTGCCAAGCAGAAAAGCCACCGCTGAGGAGACTCCGGTCACTG
TCCTCGCCCCGCCTCCCCCTTCCCTCCCCTTGGGGACCACCGGGCGCCACGCCGCGAACGGTAAGTGCCG
CGGTCGTCGGCGCCTCCGCCCTCCCCCTAGGGCCCCAATTCCCAGCGGGCGCGGCGCGCGGCCCCTCCCC
CCGCCGGGCGCGCGCCCGCTGCCCCGCCCTTCGTGGCCGCCCGGCGTGGGCGGTGCCACCCCTCCCCCCG
GCGGCCCCGCGCGCAGCTCCCGGCTCCCTCCCCCTTCGGATGTGGCTTGAGCTGTAGGCGCGGAGTTTAA
TTAACGCGTACCGTCGACCTCGACGGATCGGGAGATCTCGACCGAGCTTTGCAAAGATGGATAAAGTTTT
AAACAGAGAGGAATCTTTGCAGCTAATGGACCTTCTAGGTCTTGAAAGGAGTGGGAATTGGCTCCGGTGC
CCGTCAGTGGGCAGAGCGCACATCGCCCACAGTCCCCGAGAAGTTGGGGGGAGGGGTCGGCAATTGAACC
GGTGCCTAGAGAAGGTGGCGCGGGGTAAACTGGGAAAGTGATGTCGTGTACTGGCTCCGCCTTTTTCCCG
AGGGTGGGGGAGAACCGTATATAAGTGCAGTAGTCGCCGTGAACGTTCTTTTTCGCAACGGGTTTGCCGC
CAGAACACAGGTAAGTGCCGTGTGTGGTTCCCGCGGGCCTGGCCTCTTTACGGGTTATGGCCCTTGCGTG
CCTTGAATTACTTCCACCTGGCTGCAGTACGTGATTCTTGATCCCGAGCTTCGGGTTGGAAGTGGGTGGG
AGAGTTCGAGGCCTTGCGCTTAAGGAGCCCCTTCGCCTCGTGCTTGAGTTGAGGCCTGGCCTGGGCGCTG
GGGCCGCCGCGTGCGAATCTGGTGGCACCTTCGCGCCTGTCTCGCTGCTTTCGATAAGTCTCTAGCCATT
TAAAATTTTTGATGACCTGCTGCGACGCTTTTTTTCTGGCAAGATAGTCTTGTAAATGCGGGCCAAGATG
ATCTGCACACTGGTATTTCGGTTTTTGGGGCCGCGGGCGGCGACGGGGCCCGTGCGTCCCAGCGCACATG
TTCGGCGAGGCGGGGCCTGCGAGCGCGGCCACCGAGAATCGGACGGGGGTAGTCTCAAGCTGGCCGGCCT
GCTCTGGTGCCTGGCCTCGCGCCGCCGTGTATCGCCCCGCCCTGGGCGGCAAGGCTGGCCCGGTCGGCAC
CAGTTGCGTGAGCGGAAAGATGGCCGCTTCCCGGCCCTGCTGCAGGGAGCTCAAAATGGAGGACGCGGCG
CTCGGGAGAGCGGGCGGGTGAGTCACCCACACAAAGGAAAAGGGCCTTTCCGTCCTCAGCCGTCGCTTCA
TGTGACTCCACGGAGTACCGGGCGCCGTCCAGGCACCTCGATTAGTTCTCGATCGAGCTTTTGGAGTACG
TCGTCTTTAGGTTGGGGGGAGGGGTTTTATGCGATGGAGTTTCCCCACACTGAGTGGGTGGAGACTGAAG
TTAGGCCAGCTTGGCACTTGATGTAATTCTCCTTGGAATTTGCCCTTTTTGAGTTTGGATCTTGGTTCAT
TCTCAAGCCTCAGACAGTGGTTCAAAGTTTTTTTCTTCCATTTCAGGTGTCGTGAGGAATTAGCTTGACC
AAGCTTGGTACCGAGCTCGGATCCACTAGTAACGGCCGCCAGTGTGCTGGAATTATCACAAGGCCGCCAC
CATGTACCCATACGATGTTCCAGATTACGCTTATCCCTACGACGTGCCTGATTATGCATACCCATATGAT
GTCCCCGACTATGCCGGCGGATCAAGTAAGGGGGAGGAGCTGTTTACGGGTGTAGTACCCATACTTGTCG
AACTGGACGGTGATGTTAATGGACATAAGTTTAGTGTCAGAGGGGAAGGGGAAGGGGATGCAACGAATGG
AAAGCTGACGCTCAAGTTCATCTGTACAACTGGCAAACTCCCGGTGCCTTGGCCAACTCTCGTAACCACA
TTGACATACGGAGTCCAGTGCTTTAGTAGGTATCCGGATCATATGAAGCAGCATGATTTCTTTAAGTCAG
CCATGCCAGAGGGTTATGTCCAGGAACGAACTATCAGTTTTAAGGATGATGGAACGTACAAAACTCGAGC
AGAAGTCAAGTTCGAAGGCGATACTTTGGTAAACCGCATAGAACTCAAAGGGATCGACTTCAAAGAAGAT
GGAAACATACTGGGCCATAAACTGGAATATAACTTTAACTCCCACAATGTTTACATCACTGCCGATAAGC
AGAAGAACGGTATTAAGGCCAATTTTAAGATTAGGCATAATGTAGAAGATGGGTCAGTTCAATTGGCGGA
TCATTATCAGCAAAACACGCCGATAGGAGACGGTCCCGTGCTTCTCCCAGACAACCACTATCTTAGCACA
CAGTCTAAGCTGAGTAAGGACCCTAATGAGAAGAGGGATCACATGGTACTTCTGGAATTTGTTACGGCGG
CAGGTATCACCCACGGTATGGATGAACTCTACAAGGGTGGTGGTTCTGGAGGCGGCGGATCACGCGTTGC
AGTTTAAACTAACGTTACTGGCCGAAGCCGCTTGGAATAAGGCCGGTGTGCGTTTGTCTATATGTTATTT
TCCACCATATTGCCGTCTTTTGGCAATGTGAGGGCCCGGAAACCTGGCCCTGTCTTCTTGACGAGCATTC
CTAGGGGTCTTTCCCCTCTCGCCAAAGGAATGCAAGGTCTGTTGAATGTCGTGAAGGAAGCAGTTCCTCT
GGAAGCTTCTTGAAGACAAACAACGTCTGTAGCGACCCTTTGCAGGCAGCGGAACCCCCCACCTGGCGAC
AGGTGCCTCTGCGGCCAAAAGCCACGTGTATAAGATACACCTGCAAAGGCGGCACAACCCCAGTGCCACG
TTGTGAGTTGGATAGTTGTGGAAAGAGTCAAATGGCTCTCCTCAAGCGTATTCAACAAGGGGCTGAAGGA
TGCCCAGAAGGTACCCCATTGTATGGGATCTGATCTGGGGCCTCGGTGCACATGCTTTACATGTGTTTAG
TCGAGGTTAAAAAAACGTCTAGGCCCCCCGAACCACGGGGACGTGGTTTTCCTTTGAAAAACACGATGAT
AATATGGCCACAATGGCCAAGCCTTTGTCTCAAGAAGAATCCACCCTCATTGAAAGAGCAACGGCTACAA
TCAACAGCATCCCCATCTCTGAAGACTACAGCGTCGCCAGCGCAGCTCTCTCTAGCGACGGCCGCATCTT
CACTGGTGTCAATGTATATCATTTTACTGGGGGACCTTGTGCAGAACTCGTGGTGCTGGGCACTGCTGCT
GCTGCGGCAGCTGGCAACCTGACTTGTATCGTCGCGATCGGAAATGAGAACAGGGGCATCTTGAGCCCCT
GCGGACGGTGCCGACAGGTGCTTCTCGATCTGCATCCTGGGATCAAAGCCATAGTGAAGGACAGTGATGG
ACAGCCGACGGCAGTTGGGATTCGTGAATTGCTGCCCTCTGGTTATGTGTGGGAGGGCGGATCCGGCGCA
ACAAACTTCTCTCTGCTGAAACAAGCCGGAGATGTCGAAGAGAATCCTGGACCGGGATCCGGCATGGACA
AAGACTGCGAAATGAAGCGCACCACCCTGGATAGCCCTCTGGGCAAGCTGGAACTGTCTGGGTGCGAACA
GGGCCTGCACCGTATCATCTTCCTGGGCAAAGGAACATCTGCCGCCGACGCCGTGGAAGTGCCTGCCCCA
GCCGCCGTGCTGGGCGGACCAGAGCCACTGATGCAGGCCACCGCCTGGCTCAACGCCTACTTTCACCAGC
CTGAGGCCATCGAGGAGTTCCCTGTGCCAGCCCTGCACCACCCAGTGTTCCAGCAGGAGAGCTTTACCCG
CCAGGTGCTGTGGAAACTGCTGAAAGTGGTGAAGTTCGGAGAGGTCATCAGCTACAGCCACCTGGCCGCC
CTGGCCGGCAATCCCGCCGCCACCGCCGCCGTGAAAACCGCCCTGAGCGGAAATCCCGTGCCCATTCTGA
TCCCCTGCCACCGGGTGGTGCAGGGCGACCTGGACGTGGGGGGCTACGAGGGCGGGCTCGCCGTGAAAGA
GTGGCTGCTGGCCCACGAGGGCCACAGACTGGGCAAGCCTGGGCTGGGTGGCGGGAGCCCAAAGAAGAAG
CGGAAGGTGTAGCGGAATCAACCTCTGGATTACAAAATTTGTGAAAGATTGACTGGTATTCTTAACTATG
TTGCTCCTTTTACGCTATGTGGATACGCTGCTTTAATGCCTTTGTATCATGCTATTGCTTCCCGTATGGC
TTTCATTTTCTCCTCCTTGTATAAATCCTGGTTGCTGTCTCTTTATGAGGAGTTGTGGCCCGTTGTCAGG
CAACGTGGCGTGGTGTGCACTGTGTTTGCTGACGCAACCCCCACTGGTTGGGGCATTGCCACCACCTGTC
AGCTCCTTTCCGGAACTTTCGCTTTCCCCCTCCCTATTGCCACGGCGGAACTCATCGCCGCCTGCCTTGC
CCGCTGCTGGACAGGGGCTCGGCTGTTGGGCACTGACAATTCCGTGGTGTTGTCGGGGAAATCATCGTCC
TTTCCTTGGCTGCTCGCCTATGTTGCCACCTGGATTCTGCGCGGGACGTCCTTCTGCTACGTCCCTTCGG
CCCTCAATCCAGCGGACCTTCCTTCCCGCGGCCTGCTGCCGGCTCTGCGGCCTCTTCCGCGTCTTCGCCT
TCGCCCTCAGACGAGTCGGATCTCCCTTTGGGCCGCCTCCCCGCATCGATACCGAGCGCTGCTCGAGGTA
CGCCAACAGAGCGAGATTCCGTCTCAAAGAAAAAAAAAGTAATGAAATGAATAAAATGAGTCCTAGAGCC
AGTAAATGTCGTAAATGTCTCAGCTAGTCAGGTAGTAAAAGGTCTCAACTAGGCAGTGGCAGAGCAGGAT
TCAAATTCAGGGCTGTTGTGATGCCTCCGCAGACTCTGAGCGCCACCTGGTGGTAATTTGTCTGTGCCTC
TTCTGACGTGGAAGAACAGCAACTAACACACTAACACGGCATTTACTATGGGCCAGCCATTGTTCTAATG
TTAACTGTGGTACCTTTAAGACCAATGACTTACAAGGCAGCTGTAGATCTTAGCCACTTTTTAAAAGAAA
AGGGGGGACTGGAAGGGCTAATTCACTCCCAACGAAGACAAGATCTGCTTTTTGCTTGTACTGGGTCTCT
CTGGTTAGACCAGATCTGAGCCTGGGAGCTCTCTGGCTAACTAGGGAACCCACTGCTTAAGCCTCAATAA
AGCTTGCCTTGAGTGCTTCAAGTAGTGTGTGCCCGTCTGTTGTGTGACTCTGGTAACTAGAGATCCCTCA
GACCCTTTTAGTCAGTGTGGAAAATCTCTAGCAGTAGTAGTTCATGTCATCTTATTATTCAGTATTTATA
ACTTGCAAAGAAATGAATATCAGAGAGTGAGAGGAACTTGTTTATTGCAGCTTATAATGGTTACAAATAA
AGCAATAGCATCACAAATTTCACAAATAAAGCATTTTTTTCACTGCATTCTAGTTGTGGTTTGTCCAAAC
TCATCAATGTATCTTATCATGTCTGGCTCTAGCTATCCCGCCCCTAACTCCGCCCATCCCGCCCCTAACT
CCGCCCAGTTCCGCCCATTCTCCGCCCCATGGCTGACTAATTTTTTTTATTTATGCAGAGGCCGAGGCCG
GATCCCTTGAGTGGCTTTCATCCTGGAGCAGACTTTGCAGTCTGTGGACTGCAACACAACATTGCCTTTA
TGTGTAACTCTTGGCTGAAGCTCTTACACCAATGCTGGGGGACATGTACCTCCCAGGGGCCCAGGAAGAC
TACGGGAGGCTACACCAACGTCAATCAGAGGGGCCTGTGTAGCTACCGATAAGCGGACCCTCAAGAGGGC
ATTAGCAATAGTGTTTATAAGGCCCCCTTGTTAATTCTTGAAGACGAAAGGGCCTCGTGATACGCCTATT
TTTATAGGTTAATGTCATGATAATAATGGTTTCTTAGACGTCAGGTGGCACTTTTCGGGGAAATGTGCGC
GGAACCCCTATTTGTTTATTTTTCTAAATACATTCAAATATGTATCCGCTCATGAGACAATAACCCTGAT
AAATGCTTCAATAATATTGAAAAAGGAAGAGTATGAGTATTCAACATTTCCGTGTCGCCCTTATTCCCTT
TTTTGCGGCATTTTGCCTTCCTGTTTTTGCTCACCCAGAAACGCTGGTGAAAGTAAAAGATGCTGAAGAT
CAGTTGGGTGCACGAGTGGGTTACATCGAACTGGATCTCAACAGCGGTAAGATCCTTGAGAGTTTTCGCC
CCGAAGAACGTTTTCCAATGATGAGCACTTTTAAAGTTCTGCTATGTGGCGCGGTATTATCCCGTGTTGA
CGCCGGGCAAGAGCAACTCGGTCGCCGCATACACTATTCTCAGAATGACTTGGTTGAGTACTCACCAGTC
ACAGAAAAGCATCTTACGGATGGCATGACAGTAAGAGAATTATGCAGTGCTGCCATAACCATGAGTGATA
ACACTGCGGCCAACTTACTTCTGACAACGATCGGAGGACCGAAGGAGCTAACCGCTTTTTTGCACAACAT
GGGGGATCATGTAACTCGCCTTGATCGTTGGGAACCGGAGCTGAATGAAGCCATACCAAACGACGAGCGT
GACACCACGATGCCTGCAGCAATGGCAACAACGTTGCGCAAACTATTAACTGGCGAACTACTTACTCTAG
CTTCCCGGCAACAATTAATAGACTGGATGGAGGCGGATAAAGTTGCAGGACCACTTCTGCGCTCGGCCCT
TCCGGCTGGCTGGTTTATTGCTGATAAATCTGGAGCCGGTGAGCGTGGGTCTCGCGGTATCATTGCAGCA
CTGGGGCCAGATGGTAAGCCCTCCCGTATCGTAGTTATCTACACGACGGGGAGTCAGGCAACTATGGATG
AACGAAATAGACAGATCGCTGAGATAGGTGCCTCACTGATTAAGCATTGGTAACTGTCAGACCAAGTTTA
CTCATATATACTTTAGATTGATTTAAAACTTCATTTTTAATTTAAAAGGATCTAGGTGAAGATCCTTTTT
GATAATCTCATGACCAAAATCCCTTAACGTGAGTTTTCGTTCCACTGAGCGTCAGACCCCGTAGAAAAGA
TCAAAGGATCTTCTTGAGATCCTTTTTTTCTGCGCGTAATCTGCTGCTTGCAAACAAAAAAACCACCGCT
ACCAGCGGTGGTTTGTTTGCCGGATCAAGAGCTACCAACTCTTTTTCCGAAGGTAACTGGCTTCAGCAGA
GCGCAGATACCAAATACTGTCCTTCTAGTGTAGCCGTAGTTAGGCCACCACTTCAAGAACTCTGTAGCAC
CGCCTACATACCTCGCTCTGCTAATCCTGTTACCAGTGGCTGCTGCCAGTGGCGATAAGTCGTGTCTTAC
CGGGTTGGACTCAAGACGATAGTTACCGGATAAGGCGCAGCGGTCGGGCTGAACGGGGGGTTCGTGCACA
CAGCCCAGCTTGGAGCGAACGACCTACACCGAACTGAGATACCTACAGCGTGAGCATTGAGAAAGCGCCA
CGCTTCCCGAAGGGAGAAAGGCGGACAGGTATCCGGTAAGCGGCAGGGTCGGAACAGGAGAGCGCACGAG
GGAGCTTCCAGGGGGAAACGCCTGGTATCTTTATAGTCCTGTCGGGTTTCGCCACCTCTGACTTGAGCGT
CGATTTTTGTGATGCTCGTCAGGGGGGCGGAGCCTATGGAAAAACGCCAGCAACGCGGCCTTTTTACGGT
TCCTGGCCTTTTGCTGGCCTTTTTGAAGCTGTCCCTGATGGTCGTCATCTACCTGCCTGGACAGCATGGC
CTGCAACGCGGGCATCCCGATGCCGCCGGAAGCGAGAAGAATCATAATGGGGAAGGCCATCCAGCCTCGC
GTCG
